>Addgene plasmid #91003 | pMOD_A0202 | addgene full sequence | sequence record 181759 | Addgene NGS Result
GCCTTGACGGCAAAATCCCTTAACGTGAGTTTTCGTTCCACTGAGCGTCAGACCCCGTAGAAAAGATCAA
AGGATCTTCTTGAGATCCTTTTTTTCTGCGCGTAATCTGCTGCTTGCAAACAAAAAAACCACCGCTACCA
GCGGTGGTTTGTTTGCCGGATCAAGAGCTACTAACTCTTTTTCCGAAGGTAACTGGCTTCAGCAGAGCGC
AGATACCAAATACTGTTCTTCTAGTGTAGCCGTAGTTAGGCCACCACTTCAAGAACTCTGTAGCACCGCC
TACATACCTCGCTCTGCTAATCCTGTTACCAGTGGCTGCTGCCAGTGGCGATAAGTCGTGTCTTACCGGG
TTGGACTCAAGACGATAGTTACCGGATAAGGCGCAGCGGTCGGGCTGAACGGGGGGTTCGTGCTCACAGC
CCAGCTTGGAGCGAACGACCTACACCGAACTGAGATACCTACAGCGTGAGCTATGAGAAAGCGCCACGCT
TCCCGAAGGGAGAAAGGCGGACAGGTATCCGGTAAGCGGCAGGGTCGGAACAGGAGAGCGCACGAGGGAG
CTTCCAGGGGGAAACGCCTGGTATCTTTATAGTCCTGTCGGGTTTCGCCACCTCTGACTTGAGCGTCGAT
TTTTGTGATGCTCGTCAGGGGGGCGGAGCCTATGGAAAAACGCCAGCAACGCGGCCTTTTTACGGTTCCT
GGCCTTTTGCTGGCCTTTTGCTCACATGTTCTTTCCTGCGTTATCCCCTGATTCTGTGGATAACCGTATT
ACCGCCTTTGAGTGAGCTGATACCGCTCGCCGCAGCCGAACGACCGAGCGCAGCGAGTCAGTGAGCGAGG
AAGCGGAAGAGCGCCCACCTGCTCATGATCGGCGCGCCGTCGAGCTGCAGGTCAACGGATCAGGATATTC
TTGTTTAAGATGTTGAACTCTATGGAGGTTTGTATGAACTGATGATCTAGGACCGGATAAGTTCCCTTCT
TCATAGCGAACTTATTCAAAGAATGTTTTGTGTATCATTCTTGTTACATTGTTATTAATGAAAAAATATT
ATTGGTCATTGGACTGAACACGAGTGTTAAATATGGACCAGGCCCCAAATAAGATCCATTGATATATGAA
TTAAATAACAAGAATAAATCGAGTCACCAAACCACTTGCCTTTTTTAACGAGACTTGTTCACCAACTTGA
TACAAAAGTCATTATCCTATGCAAATCAATAATCATACAAAAATATCCAATAACACTAAAAAATTAAAAG
AAATGGATAATTTCACAATATGTTATACGATAAAGAAGTTACTTTTCCAAGAAATTCACTGATTTTATAA
GCCCACTTGCATTAGATAAATGGCAAAAAAAAACAAAAAGGAAAAGAAATAAAGCACGAAGAATTCTAGA
AAATACGAAATACGCTTCAATGCAGTGGGACCCACGGTTCAATTATTGCCAATTTTCAGCTCCACCGTAT
ATTTAAAAAATAAAACGATAATGCTAAAAAAATATAAATCGTAACGATCGTTAAATCTCAACGGCTGGAT
CTTATGACGACCGTTAGAAATTGTGGTTGTCGACGAGTCAGTAATAAACGGCGTCAAAGTGGTTGCAGCC
GGCACACACGAGTCGTGTTTATCAACTCAAAGCACAAATACTTTTCCTCAACCTAAAAATAAGGCAATTA
GCCAAAAACAACTTTGCGTGTAAACAACGCTCAATACACGTGTCATTTTATTATTAGCTATTGCTTCACC
GCCTTAGCTTTCTCGTGACCTAGTCGTCCTCGTCTTTTCTTCTTCTTCTTCTATAAAACAATACCCAAAG
AGCTCTTCTTCTTCACAATTCAGATTTCAATTTCTCAAAATCTTAAAAACTTTCTCTCAATTCTCTCTAC
CGTGATCAAGGTAAATTTCTGTGTTCCTTATTCTCTCAAAATCTTCGATTTTGTTTTCGTTCGATCCCAA
TTTCGTATATGTTCTTTGGTTTAGATTCTGTTAATCTTAGATCGAACACGATTTTCTGGGTTTGATCGTT
AGATATCATCTTAATTCTCGATTAGGGTTTCATAGATATCATCCGATTTGTTCAAATAATTTGAGTTTTG
TCGAATAATTACTCTTCGATTTGTGATTTCTATCTAGATCTGGTGTTAGTTTCTAGTTTGTGCGATCGAA
TTTGTCGATTAATCTGAGTTTTTCTGATTAACAGGCCTGCAGGTAGATCGCTCGTCGACATGGATAAGAA
GTACTCTATCGGACTCGCTATCGGAACTAACTCTGTGGGATGGGCTGTGATCACCGATGAGTACAAGGTG
CCATCTAAGAAGTTCAAGGTTCTCGGAAACACCGATAGGCACTCTATCAAGAAAAACCTTATCGGTGCTC
TCCTCTTCGATTCTGGTGAAACTGCTGAGGCTACCAGACTCAAGAGAACCGCTAGAAGAAGGTACACCAG
AAGAAAGAACAGGATCTGCTACCTCCAAGAGATCTTCTCTAACGAGATGGCTAAAGTGGATGATTCATTC
TTCCACAGGCTCGAAGAGTCATTCCTCGTGGAAGAAGATAAGAAGCACGAGAGGCACCCTATCTTCGGAA
ACATCGTTGATGAGGTGGCATACCACGAGAAGTACCCTACTATCTACCACCTCAGAAAGAAGCTCGTTGA
TTCTACTGATAAGGCTGATCTCAGGCTCATCTACCTCGCTCTCGCTCACATGATCAAGTTCAGAGGACAC
TTCCTCATCGAGGGTGATCTCAACCCTGATAACTCTGATGTGGATAAGTTGTTCATCCAGCTCGTGCAGA
CCTACAACCAGCTTTTCGAAGAGAACCCTATCAACGCTTCAGGTGTGGATGCTAAGGCTATCCTCTCTGC
TAGGCTCTCTAAGTCAAGAAGGCTTGAGAACCTCATTGCTCAGCTCCCTGGTGAGAAGAAGAACGGACTT
TTCGGAAACTTGATCGCTCTCTCTCTCGGACTCACCCCTAACTTCAAGTCTAACTTCGATCTCGCTGAGG
ATGCAAAGCTCCAGCTCTCAAAGGATACCTACGATGATGATCTCGATAACCTCCTCGCTCAGATCGGAGA
TCAGTACGCTGATTTGTTCCTCGCTGCTAAGAACCTCTCTGATGCTATCCTCCTCAGTGATATCCTCAGA
GTGAACACCGAGATCACCAAGGCTCCACTCTCAGCTTCTATGATCAAGAGATACGATGAGCACCACCAGG
ATCTCACACTTCTCAAGGCTCTTGTTAGACAGCAGCTCCCAGAGAAGTACAAAGAGATTTTCTTCGATCA
GTCTAAGAACGGATACGCTGGTTACATCGATGGTGGTGCATCTCAAGAAGAGTTCTACAAGTTCATCAAG
CCTATCCTCGAGAAGATGGATGGAACCGAGGAACTCCTCGTGAAGCTCAATAGAGAGGATCTTCTCAGAA
AGCAGAGGACCTTCGATAACGGATCTATCCCTCATCAGATCCACCTCGGAGAGTTGCACGCTATCCTTAG
AAGGCAAGAGGATTTCTACCCATTCCTCAAGGATAACAGGGAAAAGATTGAGAAGATTCTCACCTTCAGA
ATCCCTTACTACGTGGGACCTCTCGCTAGAGGAAACTCAAGATTCGCTTGGATGACCAGAAAGTCTGAGG
AAACCATCACCCCTTGGAACTTCGAAGAGGTGGTGGATAAGGGTGCTAGTGCTCAGTCTTTCATCGAGAG
GATGACCAACTTCGATAAGAACCTTCCAAACGAGAAGGTGCTCCCTAAGCACTCTTTGCTCTACGAGTAC
TTCACCGTGTACAACGAGTTGACCAAGGTTAAGTACGTGACCGAGGGAATGAGGAAGCCTGCTTTTTTGT
CAGGTGAGCAAAAGAAGGCTATCGTTGATCTCTTGTTCAAGACCAACAGAAAGGTGACCGTGAAGCAGCT
CAAAGAGGATTACTTCAAGAAAATCGAGTGCTTCGATTCAGTTGAGATTTCTGGTGTTGAGGATAGGTTC
AACGCATCTCTCGGAACCTACCACGATCTCCTCAAGATCATTAAGGATAAGGATTTCTTGGATAACGAGG
AAAACGAGGATATCTTGGAGGATATCGTTCTTACCCTCACCCTCTTTGAAGATAGAGAGATGATTGAAGA
AAGGCTCAAGACCTACGCTCATCTCTTCGATGATAAGGTGATGAAGCAGTTGAAGAGAAGAAGATACACT
GGTTGGGGAAGGCTCTCAAGAAAGCTCATTAACGGAATCAGGGATAAGCAGTCTGGAAAGACAATCCTTG
ATTTCCTCAAGTCTGATGGATTCGCTAACAGAAACTTCATGCAGCTCATCCACGATGATTCTCTCACCTT
TAAAGAGGATATCCAGAAGGCTCAGGTTTCAGGACAGGGTGATAGTCTCCATGAGCATATCGCTAACCTC
GCTGGATCTCCTGCAATCAAGAAGGGAATCCTCCAGACTGTGAAGGTTGTGGATGAGTTGGTGAAGGTGA
TGGGAAGGCATAAGCCTGAGAACATCGTGATCGAAATGGCTAGAGAGAACCAGACCACTCAGAAGGGACA
GAAGAACTCTAGGGAAAGGATGAAGAGGATCGAGGAAGGTATCAAAGAGCTTGGATCTCAGATCCTCAAA
GAGCACCCTGTTGAGAACACTCAGCTCCAGAATGAGAAGCTCTACCTCTACTACCTCCAGAACGGAAGGG
ATATGTATGTGGATCAAGAGTTGGATATCAACAGGCTCTCTGATTACGATGTTGATCATATCGTGCCACA
GTCATTCTTGAAGGATGATTCTATCGATAACAAGGTGCTCACCAGGTCTGATAAGAACAGGGGTAAGAGT
GATAACGTGCCAAGTGAAGAGGTTGTGAAGAAAATGAAGAACTATTGGAGGCAGCTCCTCAACGCTAAGC
TCATCACTCAGAGAAAGTTCGATAACTTGACTAAGGCTGAGAGGGGAGGACTCTCTGAATTGGATAAGGC
AGGATTCATCAAGAGGCAGCTTGTGGAAACCAGGCAGATCACTAAGCACGTTGCACAGATCCTCGATTCT
AGGATGAACACCAAGTACGATGAGAACGATAAGTTGATCAGGGAAGTGAAGGTTATCACCCTCAAGTCAA
AGCTCGTGTCTGATTTCAGAAAGGATTTCCAATTCTACAAGGTGAGGGAAATCAACAACTACCACCACGC
TCACGATGCTTACCTTAACGCTGTTGTTGGAACCGCTCTCATCAAGAAGTATCCTAAGCTCGAGTCAGAG
TTCGTGTACGGTGATTACAAGGTGTACGATGTGAGGAAGATGATCGCTAAGTCTGAGCAAGAGATCGGAA
AGGCTACCGCTAAGTATTTCTTCTACTCTAACATCATGAATTTCTTCAAGACCGAGATTACCCTCGCTAA
CGGTGAGATCAGAAAGAGGCCACTCATCGAGACAAACGGTGAAACAGGTGAGATCGTGTGGGATAAGGGA
AGGGATTTCGCTACCGTTAGAAAGGTGCTCTCTATGCCACAGGTGAACATCGTTAAGAAAACCGAGGTGC
AGACCGGTGGATTCTCTAAAGAGTCTATCCTCCCTAAGAGGAACTCTGATAAGCTCATTGCTAGGAAGAA
GGATTGGGACCCTAAGAAATACGGTGGTTTCGATTCTCCTACCGTGGCTTACTCTGTTCTCGTTGTGGCT
AAGGTTGAGAAGGGAAAGAGTAAGAAGCTCAAGTCTGTTAAGGAACTTCTCGGAATCACTATCATGGAAA
GGTCATCTTTCGAGAAGAACCCAATCGATTTCCTCGAGGCTAAGGGATACAAAGAGGTTAAGAAGGATCT
CATCATCAAGCTCCCAAAGTACTCACTCTTCGAACTCGAGAACGGTAGAAAGAGGATGCTCGCTTCTGCT
GGTGAGCTTCAAAAGGGAAACGAGCTTGCTCTCCCATCTAAGTACGTTAACTTTCTTTACCTCGCTTCTC
ACTACGAGAAGTTGAAGGGATCTCCAGAAGATAACGAGCAGAAGCAACTTTTCGTTGAGCAGCACAAGCA
CTACTTGGATGAGATCATCGAGCAGATCTCTGAGTTCTCTAAAAGGGTGATCCTCGCTGATGCAAACCTC
GATAAGGTGTTGTCTGCTTACAACAAGCACAGAGATAAGCCTATCAGGGAACAGGCAGAGAACATCATCC
ATCTCTTCACCCTTACCAACCTCGGTGCTCCTGCTGCTTTCAAGTACTTCGATACAACCATCGATAGGAA
GAGATACACCTCTACCAAAGAAGTGCTCGATGCTACCCTCATCCATCAGTCTATCACTGGACTCTACGAG
ACTAGGATCGATCTCTCACAGCTCGGTGGTGATTCAAGGGCTGATCCTAAGAAGAAGAGGAAGGTTTGAC
GTCGACGATATGAAGATGAAGATGAAATATTTGGTGTGTCAAATAAAAAGCTTGTGTGCTTAAGTTTGTG
TTTTTTTCTTGGCTTGTTGTGTTATGAATTTGTGGCTTTTTCTAATATTAAATGAATGTAAGATCACATT
ATAATGAATAAACAAATGTTTCTATAATCCATTGTGAATGTTTTGTTGGATCTCTTCTGCAGCATATAAC
TACTGTATGTGCTATGGTATGGACTATGGAATATGATTAAAGATAAGCCAGAGCTCTGGTGACGGACGTG
GGCAGGTGTGATGAAAAGCCTTAGGGTCAGGTGGCACTTTTCGGGGAAATGTGCGATGAACCCCTATTTG
TTTATTTTTCTAAATACATTCAAATATGTATCCGCTAATGAGACAATAACCCTGATAAATGCTTCAATTA
TATTGAAAAAGGAAGAGTATGAGTATCCAACATTTCCGTGTCGCCCTTATTCCCTTTTTTGCGGCCTTCT
GCCTTCCTGTTTTTGCTCACCCAGAAACGCTGGTGAAAGTAAAAGATGCTGAAGATCAGTTGGGTGCCCG
AGTGGGTTACATTGAACTGGATCTCAACAGCGGCAAAATCTTAGAGAGTTTTCGCCCCGAAGAACGCTTC
CCAATGATGAGCACTTTCAAAGTTCTGCTATGTGGCGCGGTGTTATCCCGTATTGATGCTGGGCAAGAGC
AACTCGGTCGCCGCATACACTATTCTCAGAATGACTTGGTTGAGTATTCACCAGTCACAGAAAAGCATCT
TACGGATGGCATGACAGTAAGAGAATTATGTAGTGCTGCCATAACCATGAGTGATAACACTGCGGCCAAC
TTACTTCTGACAACGATTGGAGGACCGAAGGAGCTAACCGCTTTTTTGCACAACATGGGGGATCATGTAA
CTCGCCTTGATCGTTGGGAACCGGAGCTGAATGAAGCCATACCAAACGACGAGCGTGACACCACGATGCC
TGTAGCAATGGCAACAACTCTCCGCAAACTATTAACTGGCGAACTACTTACTCTTGCTTCACGCCAGCAA
CTCATTGACTGGATGGAGGCGGACAAAGTTGCAGGACCACTTCTGCGCTCGGCACTTCCGGCTGGCTGGT
TTATTGCTGATAAATCTGGAGCCGGTGAGCGTGGGTCTCGCGGTATCATTGCAGCACTGGGGCCAGATGG
TAAGCCCTCCCGTATCGTAGTTATCTACACGACGGGGAGTCAGGCAACTATGGATGAACGAAATAGACAG
ATCGCTGAGATAGGTGCCTCACTGATTAAGCATTGGTAACTGTCAGACGAAGGGAAATAAATAGTAGCCC
GCCTGATGTGCGGGCTTTTTTTTGGTGGTGGTTACCAGTGTCGCTTAGCTACCGTAGGTCCTCTTAGGCG
GTCCGATTAGCGACATAGTCATCAAT
Features (pLannotate 1.2.2; 5 found; start..end, strand, type, name):
     80..668     +  rep_origin     ori: high-copy-number ColE1/pMB1/pBR322/pUC origin of replication
   2230..6333    +  CDS            cas9: CAS9_STRP1 - Also known as csn1 From Streptococcus pyogenes serotype M1.
   6379..6627    +  terminator     HSP terminator: efficient transcription terminator from the Arabidopsis thaliana heat shock protein 18.2 gene (Nagaya et al., 2010)
   6708..6808    +  promoter       AmpR promoter: bla
   6809..7669    +  CDS            AmpR: β-lactamase; bla; confers resistance to ampicillin, carbenicillin, and related antibiotics
