[The description below was written by a language model from this plasmid's Addgene catalogue record and pLannotate feature annotations shown in this document.]
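Description:
pMOD_A0202 is a "Module A" plasmid from a modular plant genome-engineering toolkit, built on the pMOD_A1001 backbone and classed as a CRISPR vector. It is a high-copy bacterial plasmid of about 7.8 kb, maintained in E. coli through a ColE1/pUC-type origin of replication and selected with ampicillin via a β-lactamase (AmpR) gene driven by its own bla promoter. No plant selectable marker, T-DNA borders or plant replication elements are annotated. This fits its role as a component module to be assembled with other parts rather than a finished plant transformation vector, although the record does not describe the assembly scheme.

The payload is a single plant expression cassette inserted by Gibson cloning. According to the catalogue entry, the AtUbi10 promoter, generally understood as the strong constitutive Arabidopsis ubiquitin 10 promoter, drives AtCas9_D10A, a synthetic Cas9 coding sequence. The "At" prefix suggests Arabidopsis codon optimisation, but the record does not say so explicitly. The feature table identifies the roughly 4.1 kb open reading frame as Streptococcus pyogenes Cas9. It is followed by the terminator of the Arabidopsis heat shock protein 18.2 gene, an efficient transcription terminator. The promoter itself was not picked up by the automated annotation, but the unannotated stretch between the origin and the Cas9 coding sequence is where it would be expected to lie.

The D10A substitution inactivates the RuvC nuclease domain, turning Cas9 into a nickase that cuts only one DNA strand. The plasmid carries no guide RNA cassette, so guides must come from other constructs. Nickases of this kind are typically used with paired guides to make offset nicks with reduced off-target cleavage, or to stimulate homology-directed repair in plant cells.
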