Addgene plasmid #91003: pMOD_A0202
Purpose: Module A, Promoter: AtUbi10, Gene: AtCas9_D10A nickase, Terminator: HSP
Depositing lab: Daniel Voytas. Depositing organization: University of Minnesota. Publication: A multi-purpose toolkit to enable advanced genome engineering in plants. Cermak T, Curtin SJ, Gil-Humanes J, Cegan R, Kono TJY, Konecna E, Belanto JJ, Starker CG, Mathre JW, Greenstein RL, Voytas DF. Plant Cell. 2017 May 18. pii: tpc.00922.2016. doi: 10.1105/tpc.16.00922. PubMed 28522548.
Backbone
  Vector backbone: pMOD_A1001
  Vector type: CRISPR
Growth in bacteria
  Bacterial resistance: Ampicillin, 100 μg/mL
  Growth temperature: 37°C
  Growth strain: DH5alpha
  Copy number: High Copy
Gene/Insert
  Gene/Insert name: AtCas9_D10A nickase
  Species: Synthetic
  Mutation: D10A
  Promoter: AtUbi10
  Cloning method: Gibson Cloning
  Sequencing primers: 5′ unknown
Terms and licenses: Academic/Nonprofit Terms; Industry Terms: Not Available to Industry
How to cite: pMOD_A0202 was a gift from Daniel Voytas (Addgene plasmid # 91003 ; http://n2t.net/addgene:91003 ; RRID:Addgene_91003)
